>Addgene plasmid #209387 | LI D-E TurboID-GFP | addgene full sequence | sequence record 418447 | Addgene NGS Result
CGACGTAGCCACCTACTCCCAACATCAGCCGGACTCCGATTACCTCGGGAACTTGCTCCGTAGTAAGACA
TTCATCGCGCTTGCTGCCTTCGACCAAGAAGCGGTTGTTGGCGCTCTCGCGGCTTACGTTCTGCCCAAGT
TTGAGCAGCCGCGTAGTGAGATCTATATCTATGATCTCGCAGTCTCCGGAGAGCACCGGAGGCAGGGCAT
TGCCACCGCGCTCATCAATCTCCTCAAGCATGAGGCCAACGCGCTTGGTGCTTATGTGATCTACGTGCAA
GCAGATTACGGTGACGATCCCGCAGTGGCTCTCTATACAAAGTTGGGCATACGGGAAGAAGTGATGCACT
TTGATATCGACCCAAGTACCGCCACCTAACAATTCGTTCAAGCCGAGATCGGCTTCCCGGCCGCGGAGTT
GTTCGGTAAATTGTCACAACGCCGCTCATGACATTAACCTATAAAAATAGGCGTATCACGAGGCCCTTTT
GTCTCGCGCGTTTCGGTGATGACGGTGAAAACCTCTGACACATGCAGCTCCCGGAGAAGGTCACAGCTTG
TCTGTAAGCGGATGCCGGGAGCAGACAAGCCCGTCAGGGCGCGTCAGCGGGTGTTGGCGGGTGTCGGGGC
TGGCTTAACTATGCGGCATCAGAGCAGATTGTACTGAGAGTGCACCATATGCGGTGTGAAATACCGCACA
GATGCGTAAGGAGAAAATACCGCATCAGGCGCCATTCGCCATTCAGGCTGCGCAACTGTTGGGAAGGGCG
ATCGGTGCGGGCCTCTTCGCTATTACGCCAGCTGGCGAAAGGGGGATGTGCTGCAAGGCGATTAAGTTGG
GTAACGCCAGGGTTTTCCCAGTCACGACGTTGTAAAACGACGGCCAGTGAATTCGAGCTCGGTACCTCGC
GAATGCATCTAGATATCGGATCCCCGGGTCTCAAAGGCATACCCGTATGATGTTCCGGATTACGCTGGCT
ATCCCTACGACGTGCCCGACTATGCCGGGTACCCCTATGACGTCCCAGACTACGCAGCTAGCAAAGACAA
TACTGTGCCTCTGAAGCTGATCGCTCTCCTGGCTAATGGCGAGTTCCATAGTGGCGAACAGCTGGGAGAA
ACCCTGGGCATGTCCAGGGCCGCTATCAACAAGCACATTCAGACTCTGCGCGACTGGGGCGTGGACGTGT
TCACCGTGCCCGGAAAGGGCTACTCTCTGCCCGAGCCTATCCCGCTGCTGAACGCTAAACAGATTCTGGG
ACAGCTGGACGGCGGGAGCGTGGCAGTCCTGCCTGTGGTAGACTCCACCAATCAGTACCTGCTGGATCGA
ATCGGCGAGCTGAAGAGTGGGGATGCTTGCATTGCAGAATATCAGCAGGCAGGGAGAGGAAGCAGAGGGA
GGAAATGGTTCTCTCCTTTTGGAGCTAACCTGTACCTGAGTATGTTTTGGCGCCTGAAGCGGGGACCAGC
AGCAATCGGCCTGGGCCCGGTCATCGGAATTGTCATGGCAGAAGCGCTGCGAAAGCTGGGAGCAGACAAG
GTGCGAGTCAAATGGCCCAATGACCTGTATCTGCAGGATAGAAAGCTGGCAGGCATCCTGGTGGAGCTGG
CCGGAATAACAGGCGATGCTGCACAGATCGTCATTGGCGCCGGGATTAACGTGGCTATGAGGCGCGTGGA
GGAAAGCGTGGTCAATCAGGGCTGGATCACACTGCAGGAAGCAGGGATTAACCTGGACAGGAATACTCTG
GCCGCTACGCTGATCCGAGAGCTGCGGGCAGCCCTGGAACTGTTCGAGCAGGAAGGCCTGGCTCCATATC
TGCCACGGTGGGAGAAGCTGGATAACTTCATCAATAGACCCGTGAAGCTGATCATTGGGGACAAAGAGAT
TTTCGGGATTAGCCGGGGGATTGATAAACAGGGAGCCCTGCTGCTGGAACAGGACGGAGTTATCAAACCC
TGGATGGGCGGAGAAATCAGTCTGCGGTCTGCCGAAAAGATGAGCAAGGGCGAGGAGCTGTTCACCGGGG
TGGTGCCCATCCTGGTCGAGCTGGACGGCGACGTAAACGGCCACAAGTTCAGCGTGTCCGGCGAGGGCGA
GGGCGATGCCACCTACGGCAAGCTGACCCTGAAGTTCATCTGCACCACCGGCAAGCTGCCCGTGCCCTGG
CCCACCCTCGTGACCACCTTCACCTACGGCGTGCAGTGCTTCAGCCGCTACCCCGACCACATGAAGCAGC
ACGACTTCTTCAAGTCCGCCATGCCCGAAGGCTACGTCCAGGAGCGCACCATCTTCTTCAAGGACGACGG
CAACTACAAGACCCGCGCCGAGGTGAAGTTCGAGGGCGACACCCTGGTGAACCGCATCGAGCTGAAGGGC
ATCGACTTCAAGGAGGACGGCAACATCCTGGGGCACAAGCTGGAGTACAACTACAACAGCCACAACGTCT
ATATCATGGCCGACAAGCAGAAGAACGGCATCAAGGTGAACTTCAAGATCCGCCACAACATCGAGGACGG
CAGCGTGCAGCTCGCCGACCACTACCAGCAGAACACCCCCATCGGCGACGGCCCCGTGCTGCTGCCCGAC
AACCACTACCTGAGCACCCAGTCCGCCCTGAGCAAAGACCCCAACGAGAAGCGCGATCACATGGTCCTGC
TGGAGTTCGTGACCGCCGCCGGGATCACTCACGGCATGGACGAGCTGTACAAGTAAAATCTGAGACCTCG
GGCCCGTCGACTGCAGAGGCCTGCATGCAAGCTTGGCGTAATCATGGTCATAGCTGTTTCCTGTGTGAAA
TTGTTATCCGCTCACAATTCCACACAACATACGAGCCGGAAGCATAAAGTGTAAAGCCTGGGGTGCCTAA
TGAGTGAGCTAACTCACATTAATTGCGTTGCGCTCACTGCCCGCTTTCCAGTCGGGAAACCTGTCGTGCC
AGCTGCATTAATGAATCGGCCAACGCGCGGGGAGAGGCGGTTTGCGTATTGGGCGCTCTTCCGCTTCCTC
GCTCACTGACTCGCTGCGCTCGGTCGTTCGGCTGCGGCGAGCGGTATCAGCTCACTCAAAGGCGGTAATA
CGGTTATCCACAGAATCAGGGGATAACGCAGGAAAGAACATGTGAGCAAAAGGCCAGCAAAAGGCCAGGA
ACCGTAAAAAGGCCGCGTTGCTGGCGTTTTTCCATAGGCTCCGCCCCCCTGACGAGCATCACAAAAATCG
ACGCTCAAGTCAGAGGTGGCGAAACCCGACAGGACTATAAAGATACCAGGCGTTTCCCCCTGGAAGCTCC
CTCGTGCGCTCTCCTGTTCCGACCCTGCCGCTTACCGGATACCTGTCCGCCTTTCTCCCTTCGGGAAGCG
TGGCGCTTTCTCATAGCTCACGCTGTAGGTATCTCAGTTCGGTGTAGGTCGTTCGCTCCAAGCTGGGCTG
TGTGCACGAACCCCCCGTTCAGCCCGACCGCTGCGCCTTATCCGGTAACTATCGTCTTGAGTCCAACCCG
GTAAGACACGACTTATCGCCACTGGCAGCAGCCACTGGTAACAGGATTAGCAGAGCGAGGTATGTAGGCG
GTGCTACAGAGTTCTTGAAGTGGTGGCCTAACTACGGCTACACTAGAAGAACAGTATTTGGTATCTGCGC
TCTGCTGAAGCCAGTTACCTTCGGAAAAAGAGTTGGTAGCTCTTGATCCGGCAAACAAACCACCGCTGGT
AGCGGTGGTTTTTTTGTTTGCAAGCAGCAGATTACGCGCAGAAAAAAAGGATCTCAAGAAGATCCTTTGA
TCTTTTCTACGGGGTCTGACGCTCAGTGGAACGAAAACTCACGTTAAGGGATTTTGGTCATGAGGCGCAC
ACCGTGGAAACGGATGAAGGCACGAACCCAGTTGACATAAGCCTGTTCGGTTCGTAAACTGTAATGCAAG
TAGCGTATGCGCTCACGCAACTGGTCCAGAACCTTGACCGAACGCAGCGGTGGTAACGGCGCAGTGGCGG
TTTTCATGGCTTGTTATGACTGTTTTTTTGTACAGTCTATGCCTCGGGCATCCAAGCAGCAAGCGCGTTA
CGCCGTGGGTCGATGTTTGATGTTATGGAGCAGCAACGATGTTACGCAGCAGCAACGATGTTACGCAGCA
GGGCAGTCGCCCTAAAACAAAGTTAGGTGGCTCAAGTATGGGCATCATTCGCACATGTAGGCTCGGCCCT
GACCAAGTCAAATCCATGCGGGCTGCTCTTGATCTTTTCGGTCGTGAGTTCGG
Features (pLannotate 1.2.2; 12 found; start..end, strand, type, name):
    493..528     +  CDS            rop (fragment): Rop protein, which maintains plasmids at low copy number; rop
    630..729     +  misc_feature   bom (fragment): basis of mobility region from pBR322
    735..892     -  CDS            lacZα (fragment): LacZα fragment of β-galactosidase; lacZ fragment
   1043..1999    +  CDS            TurboID: mutant of the E. coli biotin ligase BioID engineered for improved catalytic efficiency (Branon et al., 2018)
   2000..2713    +  CDS            GFP (S65T): GFP (S65T) is a basic (constitutively fluorescent) green fluorescent protein published in 1995, derived from Aequorea victoria.
   2801..2817    -  protein_bind   lac operator: The lac repressor binds to the lac operator to inhibit transcription in E. coli. This inhibition can be relieved by adding lactose or isopropyl-β-D-thiogalactopyranoside (IPTG). lac repressor encoded by lacI
   2825..2855    -  promoter       lac promoter: promoter for the E. coli lac operon
   2870..2891    -  protein_bind   CAP binding site: CAP binding activates transcription in the presence of cAMP. E. coli catabolite activator protein
   2904..2996    -  CDS            lacI (fragment): lac repressor; lacI; The lac repressor binds to the lac operator to inhibit transcription in E. coli. This inhibition can be relieved by adding lactose or isopropyl-β-D-thiogalactopyranoside (IPTG).
   3179..3767    -  rep_origin     ori: high-copy-number ColE1/pMB1/pBR322/pUC origin of replication
   3882..3910    +  promoter       Pc promoter: intI1 (promoter lies within the coding sequence); class 1 integron promoter
   4099..379     +  CDS            GmR (across the origin): gentamycin acetyltransferase; aacC1; confers resistance to gentamycin
