[The description below was written by a language model from this plasmid's Addgene catalogue record and pLannotate feature annotations shown in this document.]
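Description:
LI D-E TurboID-GFP is a Golden Gate level I (LI) module plasmid built on the pUC57(Gent) cloning backbone and forming part of the Ti-TAN toolbox for TurboID-based proximity labeling in Nicotiana benthamiana. It is a 4,253 nt bacterial cloning vector that replicates from a high-copy ColE1/pUC-type origin. Selection is by gentamicin, conferred by the aacC1 acetyltransferase gene (GmR), which is annotated downstream of a class 1 integron Pc promoter. Remnants of the parental pUC/pBR322 lineage are also annotated: fragments of rop, bom, lacI and lacZα, along with the lac promoter, lac operator and CAP binding site. These flank the cloning region and are not part of the functional payload.

The catalogue lists the plasmid as an empty backbone with no insert, but the module itself carries a TurboID coding sequence immediately followed by GFP (S65T), with the two annotations directly adjacent, consistent with a TurboID-GFP fusion. TurboID is an engineered E. coli biotin ligase with enhanced catalytic activity that biotinylates nearby proteins, and GFP provides a fluorescent readout of expression and localization. According to the depositor, the sequence was amplified from a 3xHA-TurboID source plasmid, and nucleotide 249 of TurboID was changed from C to A without altering the protein; the reason for this silent change is not stated, and an HA tag is not separately annotated in the feature table. No plant promoter or terminator is annotated, as expected for a part occupying the D-E position. The module is intended to be combined with other level I parts in higher-order Golden Gate assemblies to build plant expression constructs. The record does not state the type IIS enzyme or the overhangs used.
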