Addgene plasmid #209387: LI D-E TurboID-GFP
Purpose: (Empty Backbone) Golden Gate LI D-E module
Depositing lab: Rosa Lozano-Durán. Depositing organization: Center for Plant Molecular Biology (ZMBP). Publication: The Ti-TAN plasmid toolbox for TurboID-based proximity labeling assays in Nicotiana benthamiana. Tan H, Zhou Y, Dinius E, Lozano-Duran R. J Integr Plant Biol. 2024 Jan 31. doi: 10.1111/jipb.13610. PubMed 38294100.
Backbone
  Vector backbone: pUC57(Gent)
  Backbone manufacturer: Parniske lab
  Vector type: Cloning vector
Growth in bacteria
  Bacterial resistance: Gentamicin, 10 μg/mL
  Growth temperature: 37°C
  Growth strain: DH5alpha
  Copy number: High Copy
Gene/Insert
  Gene/Insert name: None
  Mutation: TurboID gene sequence C249A
Terms and licenses: Academic/Nonprofit Terms; Industry Terms: Not Available to Industry
Depositor comments: 3XHA-TurboID sequence was amplified from 3xHA-TurboID-NLS_pCDNA3 (Addgene#107171). The 249th nucleotide cytosine (C) of TurboID was changed to adenine (A) without affecting the TurboID protein sequence.
How to cite: LI D-E TurboID-GFP was a gift from Rosa Lozano-Durán (Addgene plasmid # 209387 ; http://n2t.net/addgene:209387 ; RRID:Addgene_209387)
